Addgene plasmid #54251: mEmerald-Sequestosome1-C-18
Purpose: Localization: Membrane Scaffold, Excitation: 487, Emission: 509
Depositing lab: Michael Davidson.
Backbone
  Vector backbone: mEmerald-C1
  Backbone size w/o insert (bp): 4750
  Vector type: Mammalian Expression
  Selectable markers: Neomycin (select with G418)
Growth in bacteria
  Bacterial resistance: Kanamycin, 50 μg/mL
  Growth temperature: 37°C
  Growth strain: DH5alpha
  Copy number: High Copy
Gene/Insert
  Gene/Insert name: Sequestosome1 (alt name: NM_001142298.1)
  Species: H. sapiens (human)
  Entrez Gene: SQSTM1 (a.k.a. A170, DMRV, EBIAP, FTDALS3, NADGP, OSIL, PDB3, ZIP3, p60, p62, p62B)
  Promoter: CMV
  Tag / fusion protein: mEmerald (N terminal on backbone)
  Cloning method: Unknown
  Sequencing primers: 5′ CMV-F; 3′ SV40pA-R
Terms and licenses: Academic/Nonprofit Terms; Industry Terms
Depositor comments: . Excitation = 487; Emission = 509. Localization data: Membrane Scaffold
How to cite: mEmerald-Sequestosome1-C-18 was a gift from Michael Davidson (Addgene plasmid # 54251 ; http://n2t.net/addgene:54251 ; RRID:Addgene_54251)
