[The description below was written by a language model from this plasmid's Addgene catalogue record and the feature table of its GenBank file.]
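Description:
mEmerald-Sequestosome1-C-18 is a mammalian expression plasmid built on the mEmerald-C1 backbone (about 4.75 kb without insert). It encodes human sequestosome 1 (SQSTM1, also known as p62) fused to the green fluorescent protein mEmerald. The fluorescent protein is supplied by the backbone and sits at the N terminus of the fusion, so SQSTM1 follows the mEmerald coding sequence. The "18" in the name may refer to the length of the linker between the two, but the record does not say this. A CMV promoter drives strong constitutive expression in mammalian cells. The listed 3′ sequencing primer points to an SV40 polyadenylation signal downstream of the insert. The plasmid is maintained in E. coli at high copy under kanamycin selection, and a neomycin resistance marker allows G418 selection of stably transfected mammalian cells.

The GenBank record held for this plasmid covers only 1,934 bp, not the whole construct. Its annotations are limited to a Kozak consensus for efficient translation initiation, the mammalian codon-optimized mEmerald open reading frame (a bright, monomeric GFP variant), and several standard EGFP primer-binding sites. The region after mEmerald is where the SQSTM1 sequence would be expected, but it is not annotated, and the promoter, origin and resistance cassettes fall outside the recorded segment.

The construct serves as a fluorescent localization marker for live- or fixed-cell imaging of SQSTM1. The depositor classes its localization as "membrane scaffold" and gives excitation and emission maxima of 487 nm and 509 nm.
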