LOCUS       Exported 1934 bp ds-DNA linear SYN 31-MAY-2021
DEFINITION  Localization: Membrane Scaffold, Excitation: 487, Emission: 509.
ACCESSION   .
VERSION     .
KEYWORDS    mEmerald-Sequestosome1-C-18
SOURCE      synthetic DNA construct
  ORGANISM  synthetic DNA construct
REFERENCE   1 (bases 1 to 1934)
  TITLE     Davidson mEmerald
REFERENCE   2 (bases 1 to 1934)
  AUTHORS   .
  TITLE     Direct Submission
  JOURNAL   Exported May 31, 2021 from SnapGene Server 1.1.58
            http://www.snapgene.com
FEATURES             Location/Qualifiers
     source          1..1934
                     /organism="synthetic DNA construct"
                     /mol_type="other DNA"
     regulatory      31..40
                     /regulatory_class="other"
                     /note="vertebrate consensus sequence for strong initiation
                     of translation (Kozak, 1987)"
     CDS             37..753
                     /codon_start=1
                     /product="brightly fluorescent monomeric variant of GFP"
                     /label=mEmerald
                     /note="mammalian codon-optimized"
                     /translation="MVSKGEELFTGVVPILVELDGDVNGHKFSVSGEGEGDATYGKLTL
                     KFICTTGKLPVPWPTLVTTLTYGVQCFARYPDHMKQHDFFKSAMPEGYVQERTIFFKDD
                     GNYKTRAEVKFEGDTLVNRIELKGIDFKEDGNILGHKLEYNYNSHKVYITADKQKNGIK
                     VNFKTRHNIEDGSVQLADHYQQNTPIGDGPVLLPDNHYLSTQSKLSKDPNEKRDHMVLL
                     EFVTAAGITLGMDELYK"
     primer_bind     complement(82..103)
                     /label=EGFP-N
                     /note="EGFP, reverse primer"
     primer_bind     complement(343..362)
                     /label=EXFP-R
                     /note="For distinguishing EGFP variants, reverse primer"
     primer_bind     690..711
                     /label=EGFP-C
                     /note="EGFP, forward primer"
ORIGIN
        1 gtgacgtcag atccgctagc gctaccggtc gccaccatgg tgagcaaggg cgaggagctg
       61 ttcaccgggg tggtgcccat cctggtcgag ctggacggcg acgtaaacgg ccacaagttc
      121 agcgtgtccg gcgagggcga gggcgatgcc acctacggca agctgaccct gaagttcatc
      181 tgcaccaccg gcaagctgcc cgtgccctgg cccaccctcg tgaccacctt gacctacggc
      241 gtgcagtgct tcgcccgcta ccccgaccac atgaagcagc acgacttctt caagtccgcc
      301 atgcccgaag gctacgtcca ggagcgcacc atcttcttca aggacgacgg caactacaag
      361 acccgcgccg aggtgaagtt cgagggcgac accctggtga accgcatcga gctgaagggc
      421 atcgacttca aggaggacgg caacatcctg gggcacaagc tggagtacaa ctacaacagc
      481 cacaaggtct atatcaccgc cgacaagcag aagaacggca tcaaggtgaa cttcaagacc
      541 cgccacaaca tcgaggacgg cagcgtgcag ctcgccgacc actaccagca gaacaccccc
      601 atcggcgacg gccccgtgct gctgcccgac aaccactacc tgagcaccca gtccaagctg
      661 agcaaagacc ccaacgagaa gcgcgatcac atggtcctgc tggagttcgt gaccgccgcc
      721 gggatcactc tcggcatgga cgagctgtac aagtccggac tcagatctcg agagagcgga
      781 ggtagcgcat ccggcggaag cggaggagcc atgtcctacg tgaaggatga catcttccga
      841 atctacatta aagagaaaaa agagtgccgg cgggaccacc gcccaccgtg tgctcaggag
      901 gcgccccgca acatggtgca ccccaatgtg atctgcgatg gctgcaatgg gcctgtggta
      961 ggaacccgct acaagtgcag cgtctgccca gactacgact tgtgtagcgt ctgcgaggga
     1021 aagggcttgc accgggggca caccaagctc gcattcccca gccccttcgg gcacctgtct
     1081 gagggcttct cgcacagccg ctggctccgg aaggtgaaac acggacactt cgggtggcca
     1141 ggatgggaaa tgggtccacc aggaaactgg agcccacgtc ctcctcgtgc aggggaggcc
     1201 cgccctggcc ccacggcaga atcagcttct ggtccatcgg aggatccgag tgtgaatttc
     1261 ctgaagaacg ttggggagag tgtggcagct gcccttagcc ctctgggcat tgaagttgat
     1321 atcgatgtgg agcacggagg gaaaagaagc cgcctgaccc ccgtctctcc agagagttcc
     1381 agcacagagg agaagagcag ctcacagcca agcagctgct gctctgatcc cagcaagccg
     1441 ggtgggaatg ttgagggcgc cacgcagtct ctggcggagc agatgagaaa gatcgccttg
     1501 gagtccgagg ggcgccctga ggaacagatg gagtcggata actgttcagg aggagatgat
     1561 gactggaccc atctgtcttc aaaagaagtg gacccgtcta caggtgaact ccagtcccta
     1621 cagatgccag aatccgaagg gccaagctct ctggacccct cccaggaggg acccacaggg
     1681 ctgaaggaag ctgccttgta cccacatctc ccgccagagg ctgacccgcg gctgattgag
     1741 tccctctccc agatgctgtc catgggcttc tctgatgaag gcggctggct caccaggctc
     1801 ctgcagacca agaactatga catcggagcg gctctggaca ccatccagta ttcaaagcat
     1861 cccccgccgt tgtgagaatt ctgcagtcga cggtaccgcg ggcccgggat ccaccggatc
     1921 tagataactg atca
//
