>Addgene plasmid #54251 | mEmerald-Sequestosome1-C-18 | addgene partial sequence | sequence record 92361 | EGFP-C 5'-CATGGTCCTGCTGGAGTTCGTG-3'
GAGCTGTACAAGTCCGGACTCAGATCTCGAGAGAGCGGAGGTAGCGCATCCGGCGGAAGCGGAGGAGCCA
TGTCCTACGTGAAGGATGACATCTTCCGAATCTACATTAAAGAGAAAAAAGAGTGCCGGCGGGACCACCG
CCCACCGTGTGCTCAGGAGGCGCCCCGCAACATGGTGCACCCCAATGTGATCTGCGATGGCTGCAATGGG
CCTGTGGTAGGAACCCGCTACAAGTGCAGCGTCTGCCCAGACTACGACTTGTGTAGCGTCTGCGAGGGAA
AGGGCTTGCACCGGGGGCACACCAAGCTCGCATTCCCCAGCCCCTTCGGGCACCTGTCTGAGGGCTTCTC
GCACAGCCGCTGGCTCCGGAAGGTGAAACACGGACACTTCGGGTGGCCAGGATGGGAAATGGGTCCACCA
GGAAACTGGAGCCCACGTCCTCCTCGTGCAGGGGAGGCCCGCCCTGGCCCCACGGCAGAATCAGCTTCTG
GTCCATCGGAGGATCCGAGTGTGAATTTCCTGAAGAACGTTGGGGAGAGTGTGGCAGCTGCCCTTAGCCC
TCTGGGCATTGAAGTTGATATCGATGTGGAGCACGGAGGGAAAAGAAGCCGCCTGACCCCCGTCTCTCCA
GAGAGTTCCAGCACAGAGGAGAAGAGCAGCTCACAGCCAAGCAGCTGCTGCTCTGATCCCAGCAAGCCGG
GTGGGAATGTTGAGGGCGCCACGCAGTCTCTGGCGGAGCAGATGAGAAAGATCGCCTTGGAGTCCGAGGG
GCGCCCTGAGGAACAGATGGAGTCGGATAACTGTTCAGGAGGAGATGATGACTGGACC
